>Addgene plasmid #204174 | pRegev_S5 | addgene full sequence | sequence record 405454 | Addgene NGS Result
CCACCTGACGTCGACGGATCGGGAGATCCCAGTGTGGTGGTACTTACTTGTACAGCTCGTCCATGCCGAG
AGTGATCCCGGCGGCGGTCACGAACTCCAGCAGGACCATGTGATCGCGCTTCTCGTTGGGGTCTTTGCTC
AGGGCGGACTGGGTGCTCAGGTAGTGGTTGTCGGGCAGCAGCACGGGGCCGTCGCCGATGGGGGTGTTCT
GCTGGTAGTGGTCGGCGAGCTGCACGCTGCCGTCCTCGATGTTGTGGCGGATCTTGAAGTTCGCCTTGAT
GCCGTTCTTCTGCTTGTCGGCCATGATATAGACGTTGTGGCTGTTGTAGTTGTACTCCAGCTTGTGCCCC
AGGATGTTGCCGTCCTCCTTGAAGTCGATGCCCTTCAGCTCGATGCGGTTCACCAGGGTGTCGCCCTCGA
ACTTCACCTCGGCGCGGGTCTTGTAGTTGCCGTCGTCCTTGAAGAAGATGGTGCGCTCCTGGACGTAGCC
TTCGGGCATGGCGGACTTGAAGAAGTCGTGCTGCTTCATGTGGTCGGGGTAGCGGCTGAAGCACTGCACG
CCGTAGGTCAGGGTGGTCACGAGGGTGGGCCAGGGCACGGGCAGCTTGCCGGTGGTGCAGATGAACTTCA
GGGTCAGCTTGCCGTAGGTGGCATCGCCCTCGCCCTCGCCAGACACGCTGAACTTGTGGCCGTTTACGTC
GCCGTCCAGCTCGACCAGGATGGGCACCACCCCGGTGAACAGCTCCTCGCCCTTGCTCACCATGGTGGCC
TCACGACACCTGAAATGGAAGAAAAAAACTTTGAACCACTGTCTGAGGCTTGAGAATGAACCAAGATCCA
AACTCAAAAAGGGCAAATTCCAAGGAGAATTACATCAAGTGCCAAGCTGGCCTAACTTCAGTCTCCACCC
ACTCAGTGTGGGGAAACTCCATCGCATAAAACCCCTCCCCCCAACCTAAAGACGACGTACTCCAAAAGCT
CGAGAACTAATCGAGGTGCCTGGACGGCGCCCGGTACTCCGTGGAGTCACATGAAGCGACGGCTGAGGAC
GGAAAGGCCCTTTTCCTTTGTGTGGGTGACTCACCCGCCCGCTCTCCCGAGCGCCGCGTCCTCCATTTTG
AGCTCCCTGCAGCAGGGCCGGGAAGCGGCCATCTTTCCGCTCACGCAACTGGTGCCGACCGGGCCAGCCT
TGCCGCCCAGGGCGGGGCGATACACGGCGGCGCGAGGCCAGGCACCAGAGCAGGCCGGCCAGCTTGAGAC
TACCCCCGTCCGATTCTCGGTGGCCGCGCTCGCAGGCCCCGCCTCGCCGAACATGTGCGCTGGGACGCAC
GGGCCCCGTCGCCGCCCGCGGCCCCAAAAACCGAAATACCAGTGTGCAGATCTTGGCCCGCATTTACAAG
ACTATCTTGCCAGAAAAAAAGCGTCGCAGCAGGTCATCAAAAATTTTAAATGGCTAGAGACTTATCGAAA
GCAGCGAGACAGGCGCGAAGGTGCCACCAGATTCGCACGCGGCGGCCCCAGCGCCCAGGCCAGGCCTCAA
CTCAAGCACGAGGCGAAGGGGCTCCTTAAGCGCAAGGCCTCGAACTCTCCCACCCACTTCCAACCCGAAG
CTCGGGATCAAGAATCACGTACTGCAGCCAGGTGGAAGTAATTCAAGGCACGCAAGGGCCATAACCCGTA
AAGAGGCCAGGCCCGCGGGAACCACACACGGCACTTACCTGTGTTCTGGCGGCAAACCCGTTGCGAAAAA
GAACGTTCACGGCGACTACTGCACTTATATACGGTTCTCCCCCACCCTCGGGAAAAAGGCGGAGCCAGTA
CACGACATCACTTTCCCAGTTTACCCCGCGCCACCTTCTCTAGGCACCGGTTCAATTGCCGACCCCTCCC
CCCAACTTCTCGGGGACTGTGGGCGATGTGCGCTCTGCCCACTGACGGGCACCGGAGCCTACGTAGGAAT
TAATTCGCCAGCACAGTGGTCGAGGTGAGCCCCACGTTCTGCTTCACTCTCCCCATCTCCCCCCCCTCCC
CACCCCCAATTTTGTATTTATTTATTTTTTAATTATTTTGTGCAGCGATGGGGGCGGGGGGGGGGGGGGG
GCGCGCGCCAGGCGGGGCGGGGCGGGGCGAGGGGCGGGGCGGGGCGAGGCGGAGAGGTGCGGCGGCAGCC
AATCAGAGCGGCGCGCTCCGAAAGTTTCCTTTTATGGCGAGGCGGCGGCGGCGGCGGCCCTATAAAAAGC
GAAGCGCGCGGCGGGCGGGAGTCGCTGCGCGCTGCCTTCGCCCCGTGCCCCGCTCCGCCGCCGCCTCGCG
CCGCCCGCCCCGGCTCTGACTGACCGCGTTACTCCCACAGGTGAGCGGGCGGGACGGCCCTTCTCCTCCG
GGCTGTAATTAGCGCTTGGTTTAATGACGGCTTGTTTCTTTTCTGTGGCTGCGTGAAAGCCTTGAGGGGC
TCCGGGAGGGCCCTTTGTGCGGGGGGAGCGGCTCGGGGGGTGCGTGCGTGTGTGTGTGCGTGGGGAGCGC
CGCGTGCGGCTCCGCGCTGCCCGGCGGCTGTGAGCGCTGCGGGCGCGGCGCGGGGCTTTGTGCGCTCCGC
AGTGTGCGCGAGGGGAGCGCGGCCGGGGGCGGTGCCCCGCGGTGCGGGGGGGGCTGCGAGGGGAACAAAG
GCTGCGTGCGGGGTGTGTGCGTGGGGGGGTGAGCAGGGGGTGTGGGCGCGTCGGTCGGGCTGCAACCCCC
CCTGCACCCCCCTCCCCGAGTTGCTGAGCACGGCCCGGCTTCGGGTGCGGGGCTCCGTACGGGGCGTGGC
GCGGGGCTCGCCGTGCCGGGCGGGGGGTGGCGGCAGGTGGGGGTGCCGGGCGGGGCGGGGCCGCCTCGGG
CCGGGGAGGGCTCGGGGGAGGGGCGCGGCGGCCCCCGGAGCGCCGGCGGCTGTCGAGGCGCGGCGAGCCG
CAGCCATTGCCTTTTATGGTAATCGTGCGAGAGGGCGCAGGGACTTCCTTTGTCCCAAATCTGTGCGGAG
CCGAAATCTGGGAGGCGCCGCCGCACCCCCTCTAGCGGGCGCGGGGCGAAGCGGTGCGGCGCCGGCAGGA
AGGAAATGGGCGGGGAGGGCCTTCGTGCGTCGCCGCGCCGCCGTCCCCTTCTCCCTCTCCAGCCTCGGGG
CTGTCCGCGGGGGGACGGCTGCCTTCGGGGGGGACGGGGCAGGGCGGGGTTCGGCTTCTGGCGTGTGACC
GGCGGCTCTAGCGTTTAAACTTAAGCTAATACGACTCACTATAGGGAGCTTGGTACCGCAACCTCAAACA
GACACCATGGTGCACCTGACTCCTGAGGAGAAGTCTGCCGTTACTGCCCTGTGGGGCAAGGTGAACGTGG
ATGAAGTTGGTGGTGAGGCCCTGGGCAGGTTGGTATCAAGGTTACAAGACAGGTTTAAGGAGACCAATAG
AAACTGGGCATATGGAGACAGAGAAGACTCTTGGGTTTCTGATAGGCACTGACTCTCTCTGCCTATGTCT
TTCTCTGCCATCCAGGTTAACACCCAAACATACTGACAGCAAGGTCCTCATATGCCCGCGCTCCGCTTAA
GGCGGACGTTACAGATTACAGGTCTGACTATGGGACCCTTGATGTTTTCTTTCCCCTTCTTTTCTATGGT
TAAGTTCATGTCATAGGAAGGGGAGAAGTAACAGGGTACAGTTTAGAATGGGAAACAGACGAATGATTGC
ATCAGTGTGGAAGTCTCAGGATCGTTTTAGTTTCTTTTATTTGCTGTTCATAACAATTGTTTTCTTTTGT
TTAATTCTTGCTTTCTTTTTTTTTCTTCTCCGCAATTTTTACTATTATACTTAATGCCTTAACATTGTGT
ATAACAAAAGGAAATATCTCTGAGATACATTAAGTAACTTAAAAAAAAACTTTACACAGTCTGCCTAGTA
CATTACTATTTGGAATATATGTGTGCTTATTTGCATATTCATAATCTCCCTACTTTATTTTCTTTTATTT
TTAATTGATACATAATCATTATACATATTTATGGGTTAAAGTGTAATGTTTTAATATCGATACACATATT
GACCAAATCAGGGTAATTTTGCATTTGTAATTTTAAAAAATGCTTTCTTCTTTTAATATACTTTTTTGTT
TATCTTATTTCTAATACTTTCCCTAATCTCTTTCTTTCAGGGCAATAATGATACAATGTATCATGCCTCT
TTGCACCATTCTAAAGAATAACAGTGATAATTTCTGGGTTAAGGCAATAGCAATATTTCTGCATATAAAT
ATTTCTGCATATAAATTGTAACTGATGTAAGAGGTTTCATATTGCTAATAGCAGCTACAATCCAGCTACC
ATTCTGCTTTTATTTTATGGTTGGGATAAGGCTGGATTATTCTGAGTCCAAGCTAGGCCCTTTTGCTAAT
CATGTTCATACCTCTTATCTTCCTCCCACAGCTCCTGGGCAACGTGCTGGTCTGTGTGCTGGCCCATCAC
TTTGGCAAAGAATTCACCCCACCAGTGCAGGCTGCCTATCAGAAAGTGGTGGCTGGTGTGGCTAATGCCC
TGGCCCACAAGTATCACTAAGCTCGCTCTAGACTAGACGATTAAATTACATTATAGGGCCCGTTTAAACC
CGCTGATCAGCCTCGACTGTGCCTTCTAGTTGCCAGCCATCTGTTGTTTGCCCCTCCCCCGTGCCTTCCT
TGACCCTGGAAGGTGCCACTCCCACTGTCCTTTCCTAATAAAATGAGGAAATTGCATCGCATTGTCTGAG
TAGGTGTCATTCTATTCTGGGGGGTGGGGTGGGGCAGGACAGCAAGGGGGAGGATTGGGAAGACAATAGC
AGGCATGCTGGGGATGCGGTGGGCTCTATGGCTTCTGAGGCGGAAAGAACCAGCTGGGGCTCTAGGGGGT
ATCCCC
[124 nt withheld, positions 4907-5030]
C
[91 nt withheld, positions 5032-5122]
A
[49 nt withheld, positions 5124-5172]
CCTTTGACGTTGGAGTCCACGTTCTTT
[37 nt withheld, positions 5200-5236]
ACCCTATCTCGGTCTATTCTTTTGATTTATAAGGGATTTTGCCGATTTCGGCCTATTGGTTAAAAAATGA
GCTGATTTAACAAAAATTTAACGCGAATTAATTCTGTGGAATGTGTGTCAGTTAGGGTGTGGAAAGTCCC
CAGGCTCCCCAGCAGGCAGAAGTATGCAAAGCATGCATCTCAATTAGTCAGCAACCAGGTGTGGAAAGTC
CCCAGGCTCCCCAGCAGGCAGAAGTATGCAAAGCATGCATCTCAATTAGTCAGCAACCATAGTCCCGCCC
CTAACTCCGCCCATCCCGCCCCTAACTCCGCCCAGTTCCGCCCATTCTCCGCCCCATGGCTGACTAATTT
TTTTTATTTATGCAGAGGCCGAGGCCGCCTCTGCCTCTGAGCTATTCCAGAAGTAGTGAGGAGGCTTTTT
TGGAGGCCTAGGCTTTTGCAAAAAGCTCCCGGGAGCTTGTATATCCATTTTCGGATCTGATCAGCACGTG
TTGACAATTAATCATCGGCATAGTATATCGGCATAGTATAATACGACAAGGTGAGGAACTAAACCATGGC
CAAGTTGACCAGTGCCGTTCCGGTGCTCACCGCGCGCGACGTCGCCGGAGCGGTCGAGTTCTGGACCGAC
CGGCTCGGGTTCTCCCGGGACTTCGTGGAGGACGACTTCGCCGGTGTGGTCCGGGACGACGTGACCCTGT
TCATCAGCGCGGTCCAGGACCAGGTGGTGCCGGACAACACCCTGGCCTGGGTGTGGGTGCGCGGCCTGGA
CGAGCTGTACGCCGAGTGGTCGGAGGTCGTGTCCACGAACTTCCGGGACGCCTCCGGGCCGGCCATGACC
GAGATCGGCGAGCAGCCGTGGGGGCGGGAGTTCGCCCTGCGCGACCCGGCCGGCAACTGCGTGCACTTCG
TGGCCGAGGAGCAGGACTGACACGTGCTACGAGATTTCGATTCCACCGCCGCCTTCTATGAAAGGTTGGG
CTTCGGAATCGTTTTCCGGGACGCCGGCTGGATGATCCTCCAGCGCGGGGATCTCATGCTGGAGTTCTTC
GCCCACCCCAACTTGTTTATTGCAGCTTATAATGGTTACAAATAAAGCAATAGCATCACAAATTTCACAA
ATAAAGCATTTTTTTCACTGCATTCTAGTTGTGGTTTGTCCAAACTCATCAATGTATCTTATCATGTCTG
TATACCGTCGACCTCTAGCTAGAGCTTGGCGTAATCATGGTCATAGCTGTTTCCTGTGTGAAATTGTTAT
CCGCTCACAATTCCACACAACATACGAGCCGGAAGCATAAAGTGTAAAGCCTGGGGTGCCTAATGAGTGA
GCTAACTCACATTAATTGCGTTGCGCTCACTGCCCGCTTTCCAGTCGGGAAACCTGTCGTGCCAGCTGCA
TTAATGAATCGGCCAACGCGCGGGGAGAGGCGGTTTGCGTATTGGGCGCTCTTCCGCTTCCTCGCTCACT
GACTCGCTGCGCTCGGTCGTTCGGCTGCGGCGAGCGGTATCAGCTCACTCAAAGGCGGTAATACGGTTAT
CCACAGAATCAGGGGATAACGCAGGAAAGAACATGTGAGCAAAAGGCCAGCAAAAGGCCAGGAACCGTAA
AAAGGCCGCGTTGCTGGCGTTTTTCCATAGGCTCCGCCCCCCTGACGAGCATCACAAAAATCGACGCTCA
AGTCAGAGGTGGCGAAACCCGACAGGACTATAAAGATACCAGGCGTTTCCCCCTGGAAGCTCCCTCGTGC
GCTCTCCTGTTCCGACCCTGCCGCTTACCGGATACCTGTCCGCCTTTCTCCCTTCGGGAAGCGTGGCGCT
TTCTCATAGCTCACGCTGTAGGTATCTCAGTTCGGTGTAGGTCGTTCGCTCCAAGCTGGGCTGTGTGCAC
GAACCCCCCGTTCAGCCCGACCGCTGCGCCTTATCCGGTAACTATCGTCTTGAGTCCAACCCGGTAAGAC
ACGACTTATCGCCACTGGCAGCAGCCACTGGTAACAGGATTAGCAGAGCGAGGTATGTAGGCGGTGCTAC
AGAGTTCTTGAAGTGGTGGCCTAACTACGGCTACACTAGAAGAACAGTATTTGGTATCTGCGCTCTGCTG
AAGCCAGTTACCTTCGGAAAAAGAGTTGGTAGCTCTTGATCCGGCAAACAAACCACCGCTGGTAGCGGTG
GTTTTTTTGTTTGCAAGCAGCAGATTACGCGCAGAAAAAAAGGATCTCAAGAAGATCCTTTGATCTTTTC
TACGGGGTCTGACGCTCAGTGGAACGAAAACTCACGTTAAGGGATTTTGGTCATGAGATTATCAAAAAGG
ATCTTCACCTAGATCCTTTTAAATTAAAAATGAAGTTTTAAATCAATCTAAAGTATATATGAGTAAACTT
GGTCTGACAGTTACCAATGCTTAATCAGTGAGGCACCTATCTCAGCGATCTGTCTATTTCGTTCATCCAT
AGTTGCCTGACTCCCCGTCGTGTAGATAACTACGATACGGGAGGGCTTACCATCTGGCCCCAGTGCTGCA
ATGATACCGCGAGACCCACGCTCACCGGCTCCAGATTTATCAGCAATAAACCAGCCAGCCGGAAGGGCCG
AGCGCAGAAGTGGTCCTGCAACTTTATCCGCCTCCATCCAGTCTATTAATTGTTGCCGGGAAGCTAGAGT
AAGTAGTTCGCCAGTTAATAGTTTGCGCAACGTTGTTGCCATTGCTACAGGCATCGTGGTGTCACGCTCG
TCGTTTGGTATGGCTTCATTCAGCTCCGGTTCCCAACGATCAAGGCGAGTTACATGATCCCCCATGTTGT
GCAAAAAAGCGGTTAGCTCCTTCGGTCCTCCGATCGTTGTCAGAAGTAAGTTGGCCGCAGTGTTATCACT
CATGGTTATGGCAGCACTGCATAATTCTCTTACTGTCATGCCATCCGTAAGATGCTTTTCTGTGACTGGT
GAGTACTCAACCAAGTCATTCTGAGAATAGTGTATGCGGCGACCGAGTTGCTCTTGCCCGGCGTCAATAC
GGGATAATACCGCGCCACATAGCAGAACTTTAAAAGTGCTCATCATTGGAAAACGTTCTTCGGGGCGAAA
ACTCTCAAGGATCTTACCGCTGTTGAGATCCAGTTCGATGTAACCCACTCGTGCACCCAACTGATCTTCA
GCATCTTTTACTTTCACCAGCGTTTCTGGGTGAGCAAAAACAGGAAGGCAAAATGCCGCAAAAAAGGGAA
TAAGGGCGACACGGAAATGTTGAATACTCATACTCTTCCTTTTTCAATATTATTGAAGCATTTATCAGGG
TTATTGTCTCATGAGCGGATACATATTTGAATGTATTTAGAAAAATAAACAAATAGGGGTTCCGCGCACA
TTTCCCCGAAAAGTG
Features (pLannotate 1.2.2; 25 found; start..end, strand, type, name):
     44..763     -  CDS            EGFP: the original enhanced GFP (Yang et al., 1996) mammalian codon-optimized
    771..1949    -  promoter       EF-1α promoter: strong constitutive promoter for human elongation factor EF-1α
   1980..2257    +  promoter       chicken β-actin promoter: No description available
   2258..3231    +  intron         chimeric intron: chimera between introns from chicken β-actin and rabbit β-globin
   3247..3265    +  promoter       T7 promoter: promoter for bacteriophage T7 RNA polymerase
   3297..3392    +  CDS            HBB (fragment): HBB_GORGO - Experimental evidence at protein level: Swiss-Prot protein existence level 1. Involved in oxygen transport from the lung to the various peripheral tissues. From Gorilla gorilla gorilla (Western lowland gorilla).
   3393..3479    +  intron         chimeric intron (fragment): chimera between introns from human β-globin and immunoglobulin heavy chain genes
   3598..3680    +  intron         β-globin intron (fragment): internally truncated intron from human β-globin
   4051..4441    +  intron         β-globin intron (fragment): internally truncated intron from human β-globin
   4445..4567    +  CDS            HBB: HBB_COLGU - Experimental evidence at transcript level: Swiss-Prot protein existence level 2. Involved in oxygen transport from the lung to the various peripheral tissues. From Colobus guereza (Mantled guereza) (Eastern black-and-white colobus monkey).
   4637..4861    +  polyA_signal   bGH poly(A) signal: bovine growth hormone polyadenylation signal
   4865..4886    +  promoter       SV40 promoter (fragment): SV40 enhancer and early promoter
   4907..5335    +  rep_origin     f1 ori (sequence partly withheld): f1 bacteriophage origin of replication; arrow indicates direction of (+) strand synthesis
   5349..5678    +  promoter       SV40 promoter: SV40 enhancer and early promoter
   5726..5773    +  promoter       EM7 promoter: synthetic bacterial promoter&nbsp
   5792..6166    +  CDS            BleoR: antibiotic-binding protein; Sh ble from Streptoalloteichus hindustanus; confers resistance to bleomycin, phleomycin, and Zeocin™
   6176..6301    +  CDS            ble (fragment): BLE_KLEPN - Experimental evidence at protein level: Swiss-Prot protein existence level 1. Binding protein with a strong affinity to the bleomycin family of antibiotics. Binds to CL990; an antimitotic-antibiotic compound. From Klebsiella pneumoniae.
   6296..6417    +  polyA_signal   SV40 poly(A) signal: SV40 polyadenylation signal
   6490..6506    -  protein_bind   lac operator: The lac repressor binds to the lac operator to inhibit transcription in E. coli. This inhibition can be relieved by adding lactose or isopropyl-β-D-thiogalactopyranoside (IPTG). lac repressor encoded by lacI
   6514..6544    -  promoter       lac promoter: promoter for the E. coli lac operon
   6559..6580    -  protein_bind   CAP binding site: CAP binding activates transcription in the presence of cAMP. E. coli catabolite activator protein
   6593..6685    -  CDS            lacI (fragment): lac repressor; lacI; The lac repressor binds to the lac operator to inhibit transcription in E. coli. This inhibition can be relieved by adding lactose or isopropyl-β-D-thiogalactopyranoside (IPTG).
   6868..7456    -  rep_origin     ori: high-copy-number ColE1/pMB1/pBR322/pUC origin of replication
   7627..8487    -  CDS            AmpR: β-lactamase; bla; confers resistance to ampicillin, carbenicillin, and related antibiotics
   8488..8592    -  promoter       AmpR promoter: bla
