[The description below was written by a language model from this plasmid's Addgene catalogue record and pLannotate feature annotations shown in this document.]
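Description:
pRegev_S5 is a mammalian expression and synthetic-biology plasmid of about 8.6 kb, built on the pRegev_ExonSkip_LandingPad backbone, that carries a single splicing reporter taken from a larger splicing library. It is propagated in E. coli through a high-copy ColE1/pUC-type origin with ampicillin selection (AmpR under its own bla promoter). It also contains an f1 phage origin and remnants of the lac promoter/operator region typical of pcDNA-style backbones. For selection in mammalian cells, a BleoR (Sh ble) cassette confers Zeocin resistance. This cassette is driven by the SV40 early promoter, with an adjacent EM7 bacterial promoter, and ends in an SV40 poly(A) signal.

The payload is a synthetic test exon, "S5", described in the record as a reporter with secondary structure, placed in a beta-globin splicing minigene. Transcription comes from a truncated CAG promoter, annotated as the chicken β-actin promoter plus its chimeric intron without a detected CMV enhancer. A T7 promoter site follows, which the record lists as a sequencing primer site. The minigene consists of an upstream HBB exon fragment, β-globin intron fragments flanking an unannotated interval that presumably holds the S5 exon, a downstream HBB exon and a bGH poly(A) signal. Inclusion or skipping of the middle exon in the spliced transcript provides the readout. Upstream and in the opposite orientation, an EF-1α promoter drives EGFP. No polyadenylation signal is annotated for this unit, and the record does not state its role, though it would plausibly mark transfected cells. The construct is meant for individually testing how this exon's sequence and RNA structure affect exon-skipping outcomes, in support of machine-learning models of splicing logic.
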