Addgene plasmid #204174: pRegev_S5
Purpose: Single reporter with secondary structure from splicing library.
Depositing lab: Oded Regev. Depositing organization: New York University. Publication: Deciphering RNA splicing logic with interpretable machine learning. Liao SE, Sudarshan M, Regev O. Proc Natl Acad Sci U S A. 2023 Oct 10;120(41):e2221165120. doi: 10.1073/pnas.2221165120. Epub 2023 Oct 5. PubMed 37796983.
Backbone
  Vector backbone: pRegev_ExonSkip_LandingPad
  Backbone manufacturer: Regev Group (NYU)
  Total vector size (bp): 8612
  Vector type: Mammalian Expression, Synthetic Biology
  Selectable markers: Zeocin
Growth in bacteria
  Bacterial resistance: Ampicillin, 100 μg/mL
  Growth temperature: 37°C
  Growth strain: DH5alpha
  Copy number: Unknown
Gene/Insert
  Gene/Insert name: Exon S5 in beta globin splicing minigene
  Species: Synthetic
  Promoter: Truncated CAG
  Cloning method: Gibson Cloning
  Sequencing primers: 5′ T7; 3′ BGH Reverse
Resource information
  A portion of this plasmid was derived from a plasmid made by: Minigene design from Kristen Lynch (SA Smith and KW Lynch, "Cell-based splicing of minigenes." (2014)). Backbone design modified from Georg Seelig (AB Rosenberg et al, "Learning the sequence determinants of alternative splicing from millions of random sequences." (2015)).
Terms and licenses: Academic/Nonprofit Terms; Industry Terms: Not Available to Industry
How to cite: pRegev_S5 was a gift from Oded Regev (Addgene plasmid # 204174 ; http://n2t.net/addgene:204174 ; RRID:Addgene_204174)
