>Addgene plasmid #204174 | pRegev_S5 | depositor partial sequence | sequence record 399111 | Exon S5
GTTAACACCCAAACATACTGACAGCAAGGTCCTCATATGCCCGCGCTCCGCTTAAGGCGGACGTTACAGA
TTACAG
